Addgene plasmid #212080: 5'-3xFLAG Chtop-exon minimal CMV pCDNA5
Purpose: LR vector for integration of Chtop-exon into N2a FRT rtTA3 expression cells
Depositing lab: Benjamin Blencowe. Depositing organization: University of Toronto. Publication: Systematic analysis of alternative exon-dependent interactome remodeling reveals multitasking functions of gene regulatory factors. Roth JF, Braunschweig U, Wu M, Li JD, Lin ZY, Larsen B, Weatheritt RJ, Gingras AC, Blencowe BJ. Mol Cell. 2023 Dec 7;83(23):4222-4238.e10. doi: 10.1016/j.molcel.2023.10.034. PubMed 38065061.
Backbone
  Vector backbone: 5'-3xFLAG minimal CMV pCDNA5
  Vector type: Mammalian Expression
Growth in bacteria
  Bacterial resistance: Ampicillin, 100 μg/mL
  Growth temperature: 37°C
  Growth strain: DH5alpha
  Copy number: High Copy
Gene/Insert
  Gene/Insert name: Chtop-exon (alt name: NP_001280707.1)
  Species: M. musculus (mouse)
  Entrez Gene: Chtop (a.k.a. 2500003M10Rik, Fop, Srag)
  Cloning method: Gateway Cloning
Terms and licenses: Academic/Nonprofit Terms; Industry Terms: Not Available to Industry
How to cite: 5'-3xFLAG Chtop-exon minimal CMV pCDNA5 was a gift from Benjamin Blencowe (Addgene plasmid # 212080 ; http://n2t.net/addgene:212080 ; RRID:Addgene_212080)
