[The description below was written by a language model from this plasmid's Addgene catalogue record and pLannotate feature annotations shown in this document.]
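Description:
5'-3xFLAG Chtop-exon minimal CMV pCDNA5 is a 5,364-nt mammalian expression plasmid built on a pcDNA5-style Flp-In backbone. It is the product of a Gateway LR reaction that placed a mouse Chtop coding sequence into a destination vector carrying an N-terminal 3xFLAG tag. It is propagated in E. coli as a high-copy plasmid through a ColE1/pUC-type origin, with ampicillin selection from the bla gene. Residual f1 ori, bom, lacI and lac promoter/operator segments are backbone remnants.

The expression cassette consists of a tetracycline-responsive promoter, annotated as repeated tet operator fragments followed by a TRE3G/minimal CMV segment. This drives a FLAG epitope (only one FLAG unit is annotated, although the name indicates 3xFLAG), then attB1, the Chtop open reading frame, attB2 and a bGH polyadenylation signal. The Chtop annotation is marked as a fragment relative to the reference protein. The "Chtop-exon" label and the associated study on alternative exon-dependent interactome remodeling suggest that this is one of a pair of splice isoforms, but the record does not say explicitly whether the alternative exon is included or skipped.

Downstream lies an FRT site directly followed by a hygromycin phosphotransferase coding sequence and an SV40 poly(A) signal. No complete promoter is annotated upstream of the FRT-HygR unit, only a very short SV40 promoter fragment. This is the usual Flp-In arrangement, in which hygromycin resistance is gained only after FLP-mediated integration at a genomic FRT site that supplies a promoter and start codon. According to the record, the plasmid is intended for integration into N2a FRT cells expressing rtTA3, giving single-site, doxycycline-inducible expression of FLAG-tagged Chtop. Such lines suit affinity purification and comparison of isoform-specific protein interactions.
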