Features (pLannotate 1.2.2; 24 found; start..end, strand, type, name):
     32..1054    -  CDS            HygR: hygromycin B phosphotransferase confers resistance to hygromycin
   1062..1109    -  protein_bind   FRT: FLP-mediated recombination occurs in the 8-bp core sequence TCTAGAAA (Turan and Bode, 2011). FLP recombinase from the Saccharomyces cerevisiae 2μ plasmid
   1114..1347    -  rep_origin     f1 ori (fragment) (sequence partly withheld): f1 bacteriophage origin of replication; arrow indicates direction of (+) strand synthesis
   1368..1389    -  promoter       SV40 promoter (fragment): SV40 enhancer and early promoter
   1393..1617    -  polyA_signal   bGH poly(A) signal: bovine growth hormone polyadenylation signal
   1665..1689    +  protein_bind   attB2: mutant version of attB; recombination site for the Gateway® BP reaction BP Clonase™
   1694..2299    -  CDS            Chtop (fragment): CHTOP_MOUSE - Also known as Fop. Experimental evidence at protein level: Swiss-Prot protein existence level 1. Plays an important role in the ligand-dependent activation of estrogen receptor target genes (By similarity). May play a role in the silencing of fetal globin genes (PubMed:20688955). Recruits the 5FMC complex to ZNF148, leading to desumoylation of ZNF148 and subsequent transactivation of ZNF148 target genes (PubMed:22872859). Required for the tumorigenicity of glioblastoma cells. Binds to 5- hydroxymethylcytosine (5hmC) and associates with the methylosome complex containing PRMT1, PR
   2308..2325    -  protein_bind   attB1 (fragment): mutant version of attB; core recombination site for the Gateway® BP reaction BP Clonase™
   2327..2350    -  CDS            FLAG: FLAG® epitope tag, followed by an enterokinase cleavage site
   2494..2539    -  promoter       TRE3GV promoter (fragment): 3rd-generation Tet-responsive promoter that can be activated by binding of Tet-On® 3G, optimized for retroviral and lentiviral vectors
   2547..2567    -  promoter       tight TRE promoter (fragment): Tet-responsive promoter PTight, consisting of seven tet operator sequences followed by the minimal CMV promoter
   2584..2604    -  promoter       tight TRE promoter (fragment): Tet-responsive promoter PTight, consisting of seven tet operator sequences followed by the minimal CMV promoter
   2621..2641    -  promoter       tight TRE promoter (fragment): Tet-responsive promoter PTight, consisting of seven tet operator sequences followed by the minimal CMV promoter
   2658..2678    -  promoter       tight TRE promoter (fragment): Tet-responsive promoter PTight, consisting of seven tet operator sequences followed by the minimal CMV promoter
   2859..2911    +  misc_feature   bom (fragment): basis of mobility region from pBR322
   2970..3074    +  promoter       AmpR promoter: bla
   3075..3935    +  CDS            AmpR: β-lactamase; bla; confers resistance to ampicillin, carbenicillin, and related antibiotics
   4106..4694    +  rep_origin     ori: high-copy-number ColE1/pMB1/pBR322/pUC origin of replication
   4877..4969    +  CDS            lacI (fragment): lac repressor; lacI; The lac repressor binds to the lac operator to inhibit transcription in E. coli. This inhibition can be relieved by adding lactose or isopropyl-β-D-thiogalactopyranoside (IPTG).
   4982..5003    +  protein_bind   CAP binding site: CAP binding activates transcription in the presence of cAMP. E. coli catabolite activator protein
   5018..5048    +  promoter       lac promoter: promoter for the E. coli lac operon
   5056..5072    +  protein_bind   lac operator: The lac repressor binds to the lac operator to inhibit transcription in E. coli. This inhibition can be relieved by adding lactose or isopropyl-β-D-thiogalactopyranoside (IPTG). lac repressor encoded by lacI
   5145..5266    -  polyA_signal   SV40 poly(A) signal: SV40 polyadenylation signal
   5261..22      -  CDS            ble (fragment) (across the origin): BLE_KLEPN - Experimental evidence at protein level: Swiss-Prot protein existence level 1. Binding protein with a strong affinity to the bleomycin family of antibiotics. Binds to CL990; an antimitotic-antibiotic compound. From Klebsiella pneumoniae.
>Addgene plasmid #212080 | 5'-3xFLAG Chtop-exon minimal CMV pCDNA5 | addgene full sequence | sequence record 421028 | Addgene NGS Result
CGGCGGTGGAATCGAAATCTCGTAGTACGTGCTATTCCTTTGCCCTCGGACGAGTGCTGGGGCGTCGGTT
TCCACTATCGGCGAGTACTTCTACACAGCCATCGGTCCAGACGGCCGCGCTTCTGCGGGCGATTTGTGTA
CGCCCGACAGTCCCGGCTCCGGATCGGACGATTGCGTCGCATCGACCCTGCGCCCAAGCTGCATCATCGA
AATTGCCGTCAACCAAGCTCTGATAGAGTTGGTCAAGACCAATGCGGAGCATATACGCCCGGAGCCGCGG
CGATCCTGCAAGCTCCGGATGCCTCCGCTCGAAGTAGCGCGTCTGCTGCTCCATACAAGCCAACCACGGC
CTCCAGAAGAAGATGTTGGCGACCTCGTATTGGGAATCCCCGAACATCGCCTCGCTCCAGTCAATGACCG
CTGTTATGCGGCCATTGTCCGTCAGGACATTGTTGGAGCCGAAATCCGCGTGCACGAGGTGCCGGACTTC
GGGGCAGTCCTCGGCCCAAAGCATCAGCTCATCGAGAGCCTGCGCGACGGACGCACTGACGGTGTCGTCC
ATCACAGTTTGCCAGTGATACACATGGGGATCAGCAATCGCGCATATGAAATCACGCCATGTAGTGTATT
GACCGATTCCTTGCGGTCCGAATGGGCCGAACCCGCTCGTCTGGCTAAGATCGGCCGCAGCGATCGCATC
CATGGCCTCCGCGACCGGCTGCAGAACAGCGGGCAGTTCGGTTTCAGGCAGGTCTTGCAACGTGACACCC
TGTGCACGGCGGGAGATGCAATAGGTCAGGCTCTCGCTGAACTCCCCAATGTCAAGCACTTCCGGAATCG
GGAGCGCGGCCGATGCAAAGTGCCGATAAACATAACGATCTTTGTAGAAACCATCGGCGCAGCTATTTAC
CCGCAGGACATATCCACGCCCTCCTACATCGAAGCTGAAAGCACGAGATTCTTCGCCCTCCGAGAGCTGC
ATCAGGTCGGAGACGCTGTCGAACTTTTCGATCAGAAACTTCTCGACAGACGTCGCGGTGAGTTCAGGCT
TTTTGGCCAAGGAAGTTCCTATACTTTCTAGAGAATAGGAACTTCGGAATAGGAACTTCTAGGTACGTGA
ACCATCACCCT
[91 nt withheld, positions 1132-1222]
G
[124 nt withheld, positions 1224-1347]
GGGGATACCCCCTAGAGCCCCAGCTGGTTCTTTCCGCCTCAGAAGCCATAGAGCCCACCGCATCCCCAGC
ATGCCTGCTATTGTCTTCCCAATCCTCCCCCTTGCTGTCCTGCCCCACCCCACCCCCCAGAATAGAATGA
CACCTACTCAGACAATGCGATGCAATTTCCTCATTTTATTAGGAAAGGACAGTGGGAGTGGCACCTTCCA
GGGTCAAGGAAGGCACGGGGGAGGGGCAAACAACAGATGGCTGGCAACTAGAAGGCACAGTCGAGGCTGA
TCAGCGGGTTTAAACGGGCCCTCTAGACTCGAGTCAGACCACTTTGTACAAGAAAGTTGGGTATCAATCA
TTGGTTTCAGGATCTGTCTGTGCCATGTAGGCATCCAATTCAGCATCCAGGTGTCCTTTAGTTTTCGACA
TGTATGCATCCAATTGGTTGTCCAGCTGCTCCTTGGTCAATACAGGGCGAGTGAGGGCACCTCTCCCTCG
GCCACGACCTCGGCCTCTGCCTCCAAAGCCCCCTCTTCCCCGACCTATCATACCCCGACCTCGGAGCGAC
ATCCCACCCCTAAGCAGGGTTCTGGTAGCACGTCCCCCACGTAGTCCTCCTCGGGGCAAGCCTCTCTGGA
TTATGGGTAGGCCTCTTCCTCCAATTGCTCCCCTGGCCAGGGCACCTATGGGTCGGCCTAACCGTGCCTG
GATATTACTCTTACCCAGGCGCTGCTTTAAGCTCTTCTGCTTAAGTTTTAATGCTGCCTGGACAGAGGGT
CTATTCTCCATCTGCTGGGCCAGTCTTCTGTTTCTGGCACTGGCTAGCTGCTGCTGCTGCTGCATCGAAG
CCCGAATATTCACTGGCATCGGCTGTTTGTTCTTCAGCATATTAGTAAAGCGCTCATTTAGAGACATCTT
GGTGGTGCTTTTTAGCACAACTTTCGGCGCTGACTGTGCAGCGGTGCCAACTTTTTTGTACAAACTTGTC
TTGTCATCGTCATCCTTGTAATCGATGTCATGATCATATGTATCACCGTCATGGTCTTTGTAGTCCATGG
TGGAAGCTTAAGTTTAAACGCTAGAGGATCCAGCCTCCGCGGAGGCTGGATCGGTCCCGGTGTCTTCTAT
GGAGGTCAAAACAGCGTGGATGGCGTCTCCAGGCGATCTGACGGTTCACTAAACGAGCTCTGCTTATATA
GGGGGTACCTTCTCTATCACTGATAGGGAGCTCGAGACGTGTCGACTTCTCTATCACTGATAGGGAGACG
TTCTAGACGTACCTTCTCTATCACTGATAGGGAGCTCGAGACGTGTCGACTTCTCTATCACTGATAGGGA
GACGTGCGGCCAGCTTGGATCCCTCGAGACGCGTATATCTGGCCCGTACATCGCGAAGCAGCGCAAAACG
CCTAACCCTAAGCAGATTCTTCATGCAATTGTCGGTCAAGCCTTGCCTTGTTGTAGCTTAAATTTTGCTC
GCGCACTACTCAGCGACCTCCAACACACAAGCAGGGAGCAGATACTGGCTTAACTATGCGGCATCAGAGC
AGATTGTACTGAGAGTGCACCATAGGGGATCGGGAGATCTCCCGATCCGTCGACGTCAGGTGGCACTTTT
CGGGGAAATGTGCGCGGAACCCCTATTTGTTTATTTTTCTAAATACATTCAAATATGTATCCGCTCATGA
GACAATAACCCTGATAAATGCTTCAATAATATTGAAAAAGGAAGAGTATGAGTATTCAACATTTCCGTGT
CGCCCTTATTCCCTTTTTTGCGGCATTTTGCCTTCCTGTTTTTGCTCACCCAGAAACGCTGGTGAAAGTA
AAAGATGCTGAAGATCAGTTGGGTGCACGAGTGGGTTACATCGAACTGGATCTCAACAGCGGTAAGATCC
TTGAGAGTTTTCGCCCCGAAGAACGTTTTCCAATGATGAGCACTTTTAAAGTTCTGCTATGTGGCGCGGT
ATTATCCCGTATTGACGCCGGGCAAGAGCAACTCGGTCGCCGCATACACTATTCTCAGAATGACTTGGTT
GAGTACTCACCAGTCACAGAAAAGCATCTTACGGATGGCATGACAGTAAGAGAATTATGCAGTGCTGCCA
TAACCATGAGTGATAACACTGCGGCCAACTTACTTCTGACAACGATCGGAGGACCGAAGGAGCTAACCGC
TTTTTTGCACAACATGGGGGATCATGTAACTCGCCTTGATCGTTGGGAACCGGAGCTGAATGAAGCCATA
CCAAACGACGAGCGTGACACCACGATGCCTGTAGCAATGGCAACAACGTTGCGCAAACTATTAACTGGCG
AACTACTTACTCTAGCTTCCCGGCAACAATTAATAGACTGGATGGAGGCGGATAAAGTTGCAGGACCACT
TCTGCGCTCGGCCCTTCCGGCTGGCTGGTTTATTGCTGATAAATCTGGAGCCGGTGAGCGTGGGTCTCGC
GGTATCATTGCAGCACTGGGGCCAGATGGTAAGCCCTCCCGTATCGTAGTTATCTACACGACGGGGAGTC
AGGCAACTATGGATGAACGAAATAGACAGATCGCTGAGATAGGTGCCTCACTGATTAAGCATTGGTAACT
GTCAGACCAAGTTTACTCATATATACTTTAGATTGATTTAAAACTTCATTTTTAATTTAAAAGGATCTAG
GTGAAGATCCTTTTTGATAATCTCATGACCAAAATCCCTTAACGTGAGTTTTCGTTCCACTGAGCGTCAG
ACCCCGTAGAAAAGATCAAAGGATCTTCTTGAGATCCTTTTTTTCTGCGCGTAATCTGCTGCTTGCAAAC
AAAAAAACCACCGCTACCAGCGGTGGTTTGTTTGCCGGATCAAGAGCTACCAACTCTTTTTCCGAAGGTA
ACTGGCTTCAGCAGAGCGCAGATACCAAATACTGTTCTTCTAGTGTAGCCGTAGTTAGGCCACCACTTCA
AGAACTCTGTAGCACCGCCTACATACCTCGCTCTGCTAATCCTGTTACCAGTGGCTGCTGCCAGTGGCGA
TAAGTCGTGTCTTACCGGGTTGGACTCAAGACGATAGTTACCGGATAAGGCGCAGCGGTCGGGCTGAACG
GGGGGTTCGTGCACACAGCCCAGCTTGGAGCGAACGACCTACACCGAACTGAGATACCTACAGCGTGAGC
TATGAGAAAGCGCCACGCTTCCCGAAGGGAGAAAGGCGGACAGGTATCCGGTAAGCGGCAGGGTCGGAAC
AGGAGAGCGCACGAGGGAGCTTCCAGGGGGAAACGCCTGGTATCTTTATAGTCCTGTCGGGTTTCGCCAC
CTCTGACTTGAGCGTCGATTTTTGTGATGCTCGTCAGGGGGGCGGAGCCTATGGAAAAACGCCAGCAACG
CGGCCTTTTTACGGTTCCTGGCCTTTTGCTGGCCTTTTGCTCACATGTTCTTTCCTGCGTTATCCCCTGA
TTCTGTGGATAACCGTATTACCGCCTTTGAGTGAGCTGATACCGCTCGCCGCAGCCGAACGACCGAGCGC
AGCGAGTCAGTGAGCGAGGAAGCGGAAGAGCGCCCAATACGCAAACCGCCTCTCCCCGCGCGTTGGCCGA
TTCATTAATGCAGCTGGCACGACAGGTTTCCCGACTGGAAAGCGGGCAGTGAGCGCAACGCAATTAATGT
GAGTTAGCTCACTCATTAGGCACCCCAGGCTTTACACTTTATGCTTCCGGCTCGTATGTTGTGTGGAATT
GTGAGCGGATAACAATTTCACACAGGAAACAGCTATGACCATGATTACGCCAAGCTCTAGCTAGAGGTCG
ACGGTATACAGACATGATAAGATACATTGATGAGTTTGGACAAACCACAACTAGAATGCAGTGAAAAAAA
TGCTTTATTTGTGAAATTTGTGATGCTATTGCTTTATTTGTAACCATTATAAGCTGCAATAAACAAGTTG
GGGTGGGCGAAGAACTCCAGCATGAGATCCCCGCGCTGGAGGATCATCCAGCCGGCGTCCCGGAAAACGA
TTCCGAAGCCCAACCTTTCATAGAAGG
